Addgene plasmid #193746: pR
Purpose: Expresses LuxR under the control of BBa_J23102 constitutive promoter, ColE1 origin of replication, Ampicillin selection
Depositing lab: Sangram Bagh. Depositing organization: Saha Institute of Nuclear Physics. Publication: Distributed Computing with Engineered Bacteria and Its Application in Solving Chemically Generated 2 x 2 Maze Problems. Sarkar K, Chakraborty S, Bonnerjee D, Bagh S. ACS Synth Biol. 2021 Oct 15;10(10):2456-2464. doi: 10.1021/acssynbio.1c00279. Epub 2021 Sep 20. PubMed 34543017.
Backbone
  Vector backbone: pZ
  Backbone size w/o insert (bp): 2345
  Total vector size (bp): 3144
  Vector type: Bacterial Expression
Growth in bacteria
  Bacterial resistance: Ampicillin, 100 μg/mL
  Growth temperature: 37°C
  Growth strain: DH5alpha
  Copy number: High Copy
Gene/Insert
  Gene/Insert name: LuxR
  Species: Bacteria
  Insert size (bp): 799
  Promoter: BBa_J23102
  Cloning method: Restriction Enzyme; 5′ cloning site KpnI (unknown if destroyed); 3′ cloning site XbaI (unknown if destroyed)
  Sequencing primers: 5′ ATGCCGACGACACATACAGA; 3′ TGATGCCTGGCTCTAGTAGTGA
Terms and licenses: Academic/Nonprofit Terms; Industry Terms: Not Available to Industry
How to cite: pR was a gift from Sangram Bagh (Addgene plasmid # 193746 ; http://n2t.net/addgene:193746 ; RRID:Addgene_193746)
