[The description below was written by a language model from this plasmid's Addgene catalogue record and pLannotate feature annotations shown in this document.]
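Description:
pR is a small bacterial expression plasmid built on a pZ-type backbone that constitutively produces the quorum-sensing regulator LuxR in E. coli. It replicates from a high-copy ColE1/pMB1-family origin and is selected with ampicillin through a β-lactamase gene driven by its native bla promoter and followed by the phage lambda t0 terminator. The catalogue lists a total size of 3,144 bp, whereas the sequenced record underlying the feature table is 3,031 nt, so the two figures differ slightly.

The payload is the luxR coding sequence, annotated as matching the Aliivibrio (Vibrio) fischeri protein, cloned between KpnI and XbaI sites. LuxR is a transcriptional activator that binds the acyl-homoserine lactone autoinducer OHHL and, once bound, switches on lux-type promoters. According to the catalogue, expression is driven by the constitutive Anderson-series promoter BBa_J23102. The automated annotation instead labels the short element immediately upstream of luxR as a fragment of J23119. This is plausibly explained by the close sequence similarity among members of that promoter family, but the record does not resolve the discrepancy. Transcription of the cassette is ended by the E. coli rrnB T1 terminator.

Because LuxR is supplied continuously, cells carrying pR are primed to respond to the autoinducer, provided a LuxR-responsive output promoter is present elsewhere, since none is annotated on this plasmid. The construct therefore acts as a sensor or regulator module in synthetic gene circuits. The associated work used engineered bacteria for distributed computing, applied to solving chemically encoded maze problems.
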