Features (pLannotate 1.2.2; 7 found; start..end, strand, type, name):
     82..168     -  terminator     rrnB T1 terminator: Escherichia coli rrnB; transcription terminator T1 from the E. coli rrnB gene
    229..978     -  CDS            luxR: LUXR_ALIFS - Experimental evidence at protein level: Swiss-Prot protein existence level 1. Transcriptional activator of the bioluminescence operon. Binds to the OHHL autoinducer. From Aliivibrio fischeri (Vibrio fischeri).
   1016..1040    -  promoter       J23119(SpeI) promoter (fragment): bacterial promoter (Registry of Standard Biological Parts BBa J23119) modified to end with an SpeI site
   1236..1824    -  rep_origin     ori: high-copy-number ColE1/pMB1/pBR322/pUC origin of replication
   1912..2006    -  terminator     lambda t0 terminator: transcription terminator from phage lambda
   2036..2896    -  CDS            AmpR: β-lactamase; bla; confers resistance to ampicillin, carbenicillin, and related antibiotics
   2897..3001    -  promoter       AmpR promoter: bla
>Addgene plasmid #193746 | pR | addgene full sequence | sequence record 390039 | Addgene NGS Result
CTACTGGGACGAAGACGAACAGTCGACAACGAAGACGCCAACATCAAGATCTCGCATTTGTTCCTAGGTC
TAGGGCGGCGGATTTGTCCTACTCAGGAGAGCGTTCACCGACAAACAACAGATAAAACGAAAGGCCCAGT
CTTTCGACTGAGCCTTTCGTTTTATTTGATGCCTCTAGATGATGCCTGGCTCTAGTAGTGATCTACACTA
GCACTATCAGTGTTATTAATTTTTAAAGTATGGGCAATCAATTGCTCCTGTTAAAATTGCTTTAGAAATA
CTTTGGCAGCGGTTTGTTGTATTGAGTTTCATTTGCGCATTGGTTAAATGGAAAGTGACAGTACGCTCAC
TGCAACCTAATATTTTTGAAATATCCCAAGAGCTTTTTCCTTCGCATGCCCACGCTAAACATTCTTTTTC
TCTTTTGGTTAAATCGTTGTTTGATTTATTATTTGCTATATTTATTTTTCGATAATTATCAACTAGAGAA
GGAACAATTAATGGTATGTTCATACACGCATGTAAAAATAAACTATCTATATAGTTGTCTTTTTCTGAAT
GTGCAAAACTAAGCATTCCGAAGCCATTGTTAGCCGTATGAATAGGGAAACTAAACCCAGTGATAAGACC
TGATGTTTTCGCTTCTTTAATTACATTTGGAGATTTTTTATTTACAGCATTGTTTTCAAATATATTCCAA
TTAATTGGTGAATGATTGGAGTTAGAATAATCTACTATAGGATCATATTTTATTAAATTAGCGTCATCAT
AATATTGCCTCCATTTTTTAGGGTAATTATCTAGGATTGAAATATCAGATTTAACCATAGAATGAGGATA
AATGATCGCGAGTAAATAATATTCACAATGTACCATTTTAGTCATATCAGATAAGCATTGATTAATATCA
TTATTGCTTCTACAAGCTTTAATTTTATTAATTATTCTGTATGTGTCGTCGGCATTTATGTTTTTCATGG
TACCTTTCTCCTCTTTAATGAATTCGCTAGCACAGTACCTAGGACTGAGCTAGCTGTCAACTCGAGTTAC
CAGGATCCTGGTAGAACTGCAGTTCCGTGCTCCAAAACAACCGTTCGGCTGCGGCGAGCGGTATCAGCTC
ACTCAAAGGCGGTAATACGGTTATCCACAGAATCAGGGGATAACGCAGGAAAGAACATGTGAGCAAAAGG
CCAGCAAAAGGCCAGGAACCGTAAAAAGGCCGCGTTGCTGGCGTTTTTCCATAGGCTCCGCCCCCCTGAC
GAGCATCACAAAAATCGACGCTCAAGTCAGAGGTGGCGAAACCCGACAGGACTATAAAGATACCAGGCGT
TTCCCCCTGGAAGCTCCCTCGTGCGCTCTCCTGTTCCGACCCTGCCGCTTACCGGATACCTGTCCGCCTT
TCTCCCTTCGGGAAGCGTGGCGCTTTCTCATAGCTCACGCTGTAGGTATCTCAGTTCGGTGTAGGTCGTT
CGCTCCAAGCTGGGCTGTGTGCACGAACCCCCCGTTCAGCCCGACCGCTGCGCCTTATCCGGTAACTATC
GTCTTGAGTCCAACCCGGTAAGACACGACTTATCGCCACTGGCAGCAGCCACTGGTAACAGGATTAGCAG
AGCGAGGTATGTAGGCGGTGCTACAGAGTTCTTGAAGTGGTGGCCTAACTACGGCTACACTAGAAGGACA
GTATTTGGTATCTGCGCTCTGCTGAAGCCAGTTACCTTCGGAAAAAGAGTTGGTAGCTCTTGATCCGGCA
AACAAACCACCGCTGGTAGCGGTGGTTTTTTTGTTTGCAAGCAGCAGATTACGCGCAGAAAAAAAGGATC
TCAAGAAGATCCTTTGATCTTTTCTACGGGGTCTGACGCTCAGTGGAACGAAAACTCACGTTAAGGGATT
TTGGTCATGACTAGTGCTTGGATTCTCACCAATAAAAAACGCCCGGCGGCAACCGAGCGTTCTGAACAAA
TCCAGATGGAGTTCTGAGGTCATTACTGGATCTATCAACAGGAGTCCAAGCGAGCTCGTAAACTTGGTCT
GACAGTTACCAATGCTTAATCAGTGAGGCACCTATCTCAGCGATCTGTCTATTTCGTTCATCCATAGTTG
CCTGACTCCCCGTCGTGTAGATAACTACGATACGGGAGGGCTTACCATCTGGCCCCAGTGCTGCAATGAT
ACCGCGAGACCCACGCTCACCGGCTCCAGATTTATCAGCAATAAACCAGCCAGCCGGAAGGGCCGAGCGC
AGAAGTGGTCCTGCAACTTTATCCGCCTCCATCCAGTCTATTAATTGTTGCCGGGAAGCTAGAGTAAGTA
GTTCGCCAGTTAATAGTTTGCGCAACGTTGTTGCCATTGCTACAGGCATCGTGGTGTCACGCTCGTCGTT
TGGTATGGCTTCATTCAGCTCCGGTTCCCAACGATCAAGGCGAGTTACATGATCCCCCATGTTGTGCAAA
AAAGCGGTTAGCTCCTTCGGTCCTCCGATCGTTGTCAGAAGTAAGTTGGCCGCAGTGTTATCACTCATGG
TTATGGCAGCACTGCATAATTCTCTTACTGTCATGCCATCCGTAAGATGCTTTTCTGTGACTGGTGAGTA
CTCAACCAAGTCATTCTGAGAATAGTGTATGCGGCGACCGAGTTGCTCTTGCCCGGCGTCAATACGGGAT
AATACCGCGCCACATAGCAGAACTTTAAAAGTGCTCATCATTGGAAAACGTTCTTCGGGGCGAAAACTCT
CAAGGATCTTACCGCTGTTGAGATCCAGTTCGATGTAACCCACTCGTGCACCCAACTGATCTTCAGCATC
TTTTACTTTCACCAGCGTTTCTGGGTGAGCAAAAACAGGAAGGCAAAATGCCGCAAAAAAGGGAATAAGG
GCGACACGGAAATGTTGAATACTCATACTCTTCCTTTTTCAATATTATTGAAGCATTTATCAGGGTTATT
GTCTCATGAGCGGATACATATTTGAATGTATTTAGAAAAATAAACAAATAGGGGTTCCGCGCACATTTCC
CCGAAAAGTGCCACCTGACGT
